>Addgene plasmid #116241 | pHAGE-EGFR-E709G | addgene full sequence | sequence record 250506 | Addgene NGS Result
AGTGAATAGAGTTAGGCAGGGATATTCACCATTATCGTTTCAGACCCACCTCCCAACCCCGAGGGGACCC
GACAGGCCCGAAGGAATAGAAGAAGAAGGTGGAGAGAGAGACAGAGACAGATCCATTCGATTAGTGAACG
GATCTCGACGGTATCGCCGAATTCACAAATGGCAGTATTCATCCACAATTTTAAAAGAAAAGGGGGGATT
GGGGGGTACAGTGCAGGGGAAAGAATAGTAGACATAATAGCAACAGACATACAAACTAAAGAATTACAAA
AACAAATTACAAAAATTCAAAATTTTCGGGTTTATTACAGGGACAGCAGAGATCCAGTTTGGACTAGTCG
TGAGGCTCCGGTGCCCGTCAGTGGGCAGAGCGCACATCGCCCACAGTCCCCGAGAAGTTGGGGGGAGGGG
TCGGCAATTGAACCGGTGCCTAGAGAAGGTGGCGCGGGGTAAACTGGGAAAGTGATGTCGTGTACTGGCT
CCGCCTTTTTCCCGAGGGTGGGGGAGAACCGTATATAAGTGCAGTAGTCGCCGTGAACGTTCTTTTTCGC
AACGGGTTTGCCGCCAGAACACAGGTAAGTGCCGTGTGTGGTTCCCGCGGGCCTGGCCTCTTTACGGGTT
ATGGCCCTTGCGTGCCTTGAATTACTTCCACCTGGCTGCAGTACGTGATTCTTGATCCCGAGCTTCGGGT
TGGAAGTGGGTGGGAGAGTTCGAGGCCTTGCGCTTAAGGAGCCCCTTCGCCTCGTGCTTGAGTTGAGGCC
TGGCCTGGGCGCTGGGGCCGCCGCGTGCGAATCTGGTGGCACCTTCGCGCCTGTCTCGCTGCTTTCGATA
AGTCTCTAGCCATTTAAAATTTTTGATGACCTGCTGCGACGCTTTTTTTCTGGCAAGATAGTCTTGTAAA
TGCGGGCCAAGATCTGCACACTGGTATTTCGGTTTTTGGGGCCGCGGGCGGCGACGGGGCCCGTGCGTCC
CAGCGCACATGTTCGGCGAGGCGGGGCCTGCGAGCGCGGCCACCGAGAATCGGACGGGGGTAGTCTCAAG
CTGGCCGGCCTGCTCTGGTGCCTGGCCTCGCGCCGCCGTGTATCGCCCCGCCCTGGGCGGCAAGGCTGGC
CCGGTCGGCACCAGTTGCGTGAGCGGAAAGATGGCCGCTTCCCGGCCCTGCTGCAGGGAGCTCAAAATGG
AGGACGCGGCGCTCGGGAGAGCGGGCGGGTGAGTCACCCACACAAAGGAAAAGGGCCTTTCCGTCCTCAG
CCGTCGCTTCATGTGACTCCACGGAGTACCGGGCGCCGTCCAGGCACCTCGATTAGTTCTCGAGCTTTTG
GAGTACGTCGTCTTTAGGTTGGGGGGAGGGGTTTTATGCGATGGAGTTTCCCCACACTGAGTGGGTGGAG
ACTGAAGTTAGGCCAGCTTGGCACTTGATGTAATTCTCCTTGGAATTTGCCCTTTTTGAGTTTGGATCTT
GGTTCATTCTCAAGCCTCAGACAGTGGTTCAAAGTTTTTTTCTTCCATTTCAGGTGTCGTGAAGCGGCCC
TGCAGATATCAACAAGTTTGTACAAAAAAGCAGGCACCATGCGACCCTCCGGGACGGCCGGGGCAGCGCT
CCTGGCGCTGCTGGCTGCGCTCTGCCCGGCGAGTCGGGCTCTGGAGGAAAAGAAAGTTTGCCAAGGCACG
AGTAACAAGCTCACGCAGTTGGGCACTTTTGAAGATCATTTTCTCAGCCTCCAGAGGATGTTCAATAACT
GTGAGGTGGTCCTTGGGAATTTGGAAATTACCTATGTGCAGAGGAATTATGATCTTTCCTTCTTAAAGAC
CATCCAGGAGGTGGCTGGTTATGTCCTCATTGCCCTCAACACAGTGGAGCGAATTCCTTTGGAAAACCTG
CAGATCATCAGAGGAAATATGTACTACGAAAATTCCTATGCCTTAGCAGTCTTATCTAACTATGATGCAA
ATAAAACCGGACTGAAGGAGCTGCCCATGAGAAATTTACAGGAAATCCTGCATGGCGCCGTGCGGTTCAG
CAACAACCCTGCCCTGTGCAACGTGGAGAGCATCCAGTGGCGGGACATAGTCAGCAGTGACTTTCTCAGC
AACATGTCGATGGACTTCCAGAACCACCTGGGCAGCTGCCAAAAGTGTGATCCAAGCTGTCCCAATGGGA
GCTGCTGGGGTGCAGGAGAGGAGAACTGCCAGAAACTGACCAAAATCATCTGTGCCCAGCAGTGCTCCGG
GCGCTGCCGTGGCAAGTCCCCCAGTGACTGCTGCCACAACCAGTGTGCTGCAGGCTGCACAGGCCCCCGG
GAGAGCGACTGCCTGGTCTGCCGCAAATTCCGAGACGAAGCCACGTGCAAGGACACCTGCCCCCCACTCA
TGCTCTACAACCCCACCACGTACCAGATGGATGTGAACCCCGAGGGCAAATACAGCTTTGGTGCCACCTG
CGTGAAGAAGTGTCCCCGTAATTATGTGGTGACAGATCACGGCTCGTGCGTCCGAGCCTGTGGGGCCGAC
AGCTATGAGATGGAGGAAGACGGCGTCCGCAAGTGTAAGAAGTGCGAAGGGCCTTGCCGCAAAGTGTGTA
ACGGAATAGGTATTGGTGAATTTAAAGACTCACTCTCCATAAATGCTACGAATATTAAACACTTCAAAAA
CTGCACCTCCATCAGTGGCGATCTCCACATCCTGCCGGTGGCATTTAGGGGTGACTCCTTCACACATACT
CCTCCTCTGGATCCACAGGAACTGGATATTCTGAAAACCGTAAAGGAAATCACAGGGTTTTTGCTGATTC
AGGCTTGGCCTGAAAACAGGACGGACCTCCATGCCTTTGAGAACCTAGAAATCATACGCGGCAGGACCAA
GCAACATGGTCAGTTTTCTCTTGCAGTCGTCAGCCTGAACATAACATCCTTGGGATTACGCTCCCTCAAG
GAGATAAGTGATGGAGATGTGATAATTTCAGGAAACAAAAATTTGTGCTATGCAAATACAATAAACTGGA
AAAAACTGTTTGGGACCTCCGGTCAGAAAACCAAAATTATAAGCAACAGAGGTGAAAACAGCTGCAAGGC
CACAGGCCAGGTCTGCCATGCCTTGTGCTCCCCCGAGGGCTGCTGGGGCCCGGAGCCCAGGGACTGCGTC
TCTTGCCGGAATGTCAGCCGAGGCAGGGAATGCGTGGACAAGTGCAACCTTCTGGAGGGTGAGCCAAGGG
AGTTTGTGGAGAACTCTGAGTGCATACAGTGCCACCCAGAGTGCCTGCCTCAGGCCATGAACATCACCTG
CACAGGACGGGGACCAGACAACTGTATCCAGTGTGCCCACTACATTGACGGCCCCCACTGCGTCAAGACC
TGCCCGGCAGGAGTCATGGGAGAAAACAACACCCTGGTCTGGAAGTACGCAGACGCCGGCCATGTGTGCC
ACCTGTGCCATCCAAACTGCACCTACGGATGCACTGGGCCAGGTCTTGAAGGCTGTCCAACGAATGGGCC
TAAGATCCCGTCCATCGCCACTGGGATGGTGGGGGCCCTCCTCTTGCTGCTGGTGGTGGCCCTGGGGATC
GGCCTCTTCATGCGAAGGCGCCACATCGTTCGGAAGCGCACGCTGCGGAGGCTGCTGCAGGAGAGGGAGC
TTGTGGAGCCTCTTACACCCAGTGGAGAAGCTCCCAACCAAGCTCTCTTGAGGATCTTGAAGGGAACTGA
ATTCAAAAAGATCAAAGTGCTGGGCTCCGGTGCGTTCGGCACGGTGTATAAGGGACTCTGGATCCCAGAA
GGTGAGAAAGTTAAAATTCCCGTCGCTATCAAGGAATTAAGAGAAGCAACATCTCCGAAAGCCAACAAGG
AAATCCTCGATGAAGCCTACGTGATGGCCAGCGTGGACAACCCCCACGTGTGCCGCCTGCTGGGCATCTG
CCTCACCTCCACCGTGCAGCTCATCACGCAGCTCATGCCCTTCGGCTGCCTCCTGGACTATGTCCGGGAA
CACAAAGACAATATTGGCTCCCAGTACCTGCTCAACTGGTGTGTGCAGATCGCAAAGGGCATGAACTACT
TGGAGGACCGTCGCTTGGTGCACCGCGACCTGGCAGCCAGGAACGTACTGGTGAAAACACCGCAGCATGT
CAAGATCACAGATTTTGGGCTGGCCAAACTGCTGGGTGCGGAAGAGAAAGAATACCATGCAGAAGGAGGC
AAAGTGCCTATCAAGTGGATGGCATTGGAATCAATTTTACACAGAATCTATACCCACCAGAGTGATGTCT
GGAGCTACGGGGTGACCGTTTGGGAGTTGATGACCTTTGGATCCAAGCCATATGACGGAATCCCTGCCAG
CGAGATCTCCTCCATCCTGGAGAAAGGAGAACGCCTCCCTCAGCCACCCATATGTACCATCGATGTCTAC
ATGATCATGGTCAAGTGCTGGATGATAGACGCAGATAGTCGCCCAAAGTTCCGTGAGTTGATCATCGAAT
TCTCCAAAATGGCCCGAGACCCCCAGCGCTACCTTGTCATTCAGGGGGATGAAAGAATGCATTTGCCAAG
TCCTACAGACTCCAACTTCTACCGTGCCCTGATGGATGAAGAAGACATGGACGACGTGGTGGATGCCGAC
GAGTACCTCATCCCACAGCAGGGCTTCTTCAGCAGCCCCTCCACGTCACGGACTCCCCTCCTGAGCTCTC
TGAGTGCAACCAGCAACAATTCCACCGTGGCTTGCATTGATAGAAATGGGCTGCAAAGCTGTCCCATCAA
GGAAGACAGCTTCTTGCAGCGATACAGCTCAGACCCCACAGGCGCCTTGACTGAGGACAGCATAGACGAC
ACCTTCCTCCCAGTGCCTGAATACATAAACCAGTCCGTTCCCAAAAGGCCCGCTGGCTCTGTGCAGAATC
CTGTCTATCACAATCAGCCTCTGAACCCCGCGCCCAGCAGAGACCCACACTACCAGGACCCCCACAGCAC
TGCAGTGGGCAACCCCGAGTATCTCAACACTGTCCAGCCCACCTGTGTCAACAGCACATTCGACAGCCCT
GCCCACTGGGCCCAGAAAGGCAGCCACCAAATTAGCCTGGACAACCCTGACTACCAGCAGGACTTCTTTC
CCAAGGAAGCCAAGCCAAATGGCATCTTTAAGGGCTCCACAGCTGAAAATGCAGAATACCTAAGGGTCGC
GCCACAAAGCAGTGAATTTATTGGAGCATAGAACCCAGCTTTCTTGTACAAAGTGGTGATATCCAATTAA
CCCTCACTAAAGGATTTAAGTAAAGTGTAGAGATAAGCCCTATAGTGAGTCGTATTACCACCCAACTTTT
CTATACAAAGTGGTTGATATCCAGCACAGTGGCGGCCGCTCGAGTCTAGAGGGCCCGCGGTTCGAAGGTA
AGCCTATCCCTAACCCTCTCCTCGGTCTCGATTCTACGCGTACCGGTTAGTAATGAGATCCCTCCCCCCC
CCCTAACGTTACTGGCCGAAGCCGCTTGGAATAAGGCCGGTGTGCGTTTGTCTATATGTTATTTTCCACC
ATATTGCCGTCTTTTGGCAATGTGAGGGCCCGGAAACCTGGCCCTGTCTTCTTGACGAGCATTCCTAGGG
GTCTTTCCCCTCTCGCCAAAGGAATGCAAGGTCTGTTGAATGTCGTGAAGGAAGCAGTTCCTCTGGAAGC
TTCTTGAAGACAAACAACGTCTGTAGCGACCCTTTGCAGGCAGCGGAACCCCCCACCTGGCGACAGGTGC
CTCTGCGGCCAAAAGCCACGTGTATAAGATACACCTGCAAAGGCGGCACAACCCCAGTGCCACGTTGTGA
GTTGGATAGTTGTGGAAAGAGTCAAATGGCTCTCCTCAAGCGTATTCAACAAGGGGCTGAAGGATGCCCA
GAAGGTACCCCATTGTATGGGATCTGATCTGGGGCCTCGGTGCACATGCTTTACATGTGTTTAGTCGAGG
TTAAAAAAACGTCTAGGCCCCCCGAACCACGGGGACGTGGTTTTCCTTTGAAAAACACGATGATAATATG
GCCACACATATGACCGAGTACAAGCCCACGGTGCGCCTCGCCACCCGCGACGACGTCCCCAGGGCCGTAC
GCACCCTCGCCGCCGCGTTCGCCGACTACCCCGCCACGCGCCACACCGTCGATCCGGACCGCCACATCGA
GCGGGTCACCGAGCTGCAAGAACTCTTCCTCACGCGCGTCGGGCTCGACATCGGCAAGGTGTGGGTCGCG
GACGACGGCGCCGCGGTGGCGGTCTGGACCACGCCGGAGAGCGTCGAAGCGGGGGCGGTGTTCGCCGAGA
TCGGCCCGCGCATGGCCGAGTTGAGCGGTTCCCGGCTGGCCGCGCAGCAACAGATGGAAGGCCTCCTGGC
GCCGCACCGGCCCAAGGAGCCCGCGTGGTTCCTGGCCACCGTCGGCGTCTCGCCCGACCACCAGGGCAAG
GGTCTGGGCAGCGCCGTCGTGCTCCCCGGAGTGGAGGCGGCCGAGCGCGCCGGGGTGCCCGCCTTCCTGG
AGACCTCCGCGCCCCGCAACCTCCCCTTCTACGAGCGGCTCGGCTTCACCGTCACCGCCGACGTCGAGGT
GCCCGAAGGACCGCGCACCTGGTGCATGACCCGCAAGCCCGGTGCCTAAATCGATAGATCCTAATCAACC
TCTGGATTACAAAATTTGTGAAAGATTGACTGGTATTCTTAACTATGTTGCTCCTTTTACGCTATGTGGA
TACGCTGCTTTAATGCCTTTGTATCATGCTATTGCTTCCCGTATGGCTTTCATTTTCTCCTCCTTGTATA
AATCCTGGTTGCTGTCTCTTTATGAGGAGTTGTGGCCCGTTGTCAGGCAACGTGGCGTGGTGTGCACTGT
GTTTGCTGACGCAACCCCCACTGGTTGGGGCATTGCCACCACCTGTCAGCTCCTTTCCGGGACTTTCGCT
TTCCCCCTCCCTATTGCCACGGCGGAACTCATCGCCGCCTGCCTTGCCCGCTGCTGGACAGGGGCTCGGC
TGTTGGGCACTGACAATTCCGTGGTGTTGTCGGGGAAATCATCGTCCTTTCCTTGGCTGCTCGCCTGTGT
TGCCACCTGGATTCTGCGCGGGACGTCCTTCTGCTACGTCCCTTCGGCCCTCAATCCAGCGGACCTTCCT
TCCCGCGGCCTGCTGCCGGCTCTGCGGCCTCTTCCGCGTCTTCGCCTTCGCCCTCAGACGAGTCGGATCT
CCCTTTGGGCCGCCTCCCCGCCTGAGATCCTTTAAGACCAATGACTTACAAGGCAGCTGTAGATCTTAGC
CACTTTTTAAAAGAAAAGGGGGGACTGGAAGGGCTAATTCACTCCCAACGAAGACAAGATCTGCTTTTTG
CTTGTACTGGGTCTCTCTGGTTAGACCAGATCTGAGCCTGGGAGCTCTCTGGCTAACTAGGGAACCCACT
GCTTAAGCCTCAATAAAGCTTGCCTTGAGTGCTTCAAGTAGTGTGTGCCCGTCTGTTGTGTGACTCTGGT
AACTAGAGATCCCTCAGACCCTTTTAGTCAGTGTGGAAAATCTCTAGCAGTAGTAGTTCATGTCATCTTA
TTATTCAGTATTTATAACTTGCAAAGAAATGAATATCAGAGAGTGAGAGGCCCGGGTTAATTAAGGAAAG
GGCTAGATCATTCTTGAAGACGAAAGGGCCTCGTGATACGCCTATTTTTATAGGTTAATGTCATGATAAT
AATGGTTTCTTAGACGTCAGGTGGCACTTTTCGGGGAAATGTGCGCGGAACCCCTATTTGTTTATTTTTC
TAAATACATTCAAATATGTATCCGCTCATGAGACAATAACCCTGATAAATGCTTCAATAATATTGAAAAA
GGAAGAGTATGAGTATTCAACATTTCCGTGTCGCCCTTATTCCCTTTTTTGCGGCATTTTGCCTTCCTGT
TTTTGCTCACCCAGAAACGCTGGTGAAAGTAAAAGATGCTGAAGATCAGTTGGGTGCACGAGTGGGTTAC
ATCGAACTGGATCTCAACAGCGGTAAGATCCTTGAGAGTTTTCGCCCCGAAGAACGTTTTCCAATGATGA
GCACTTTTAAAGTTCTGCTATGTGGCGCGGTATTATCCCGTGTTGACGCCGGGCAAGAGCAACTCGGTCG
CCGCATACACTATTCTCAGAATGACTTGGTTGAGTACTCACCAGTCACAGAAAAGCATCTTACGGATGGC
ATGACAGTAAGAGAATTATGCAGTGCTGCCATAACCATGAGTGATAACACTGCGGCCAACTTACTTCTGA
CAACGATCGGAGGACCGAAGGAGCTAACCGCTTTTTTGCACAACATGGGGGATCATGTAACTCGCCTTGA
TCGTTGGGAACCGGAGCTGAATGAAGCCATACCAAACGACGAGCGTGACACCACGATGCCTGTAGCAATG
GCAACAACGTTGCGCAAACTATTAACTGGCGAACTACTTACTCTAGCTTCCCGGCAACAATTAATAGACT
GGATGGAGGCGGATAAAGTTGCAGGACCACTTCTGCGCTCGGCCCTTCCGGCTGGCTGGTTTATTGCTGA
TAAATCTGGAGCCGGTGAGCGTGGGTCTCGCGGTATCATTGCAGCACTGGGGCCAGATGGTAAGCCCTCC
CGTATCGTAGTTATCTACACGACGGGGAGTCAGGCAACTATGGATGAACGAAATAGACAGATCGCTGAGA
TAGGTGCCTCACTGATTAAGCATTGGTAACTGTCAGACCAAGTTTACTCATATATACTTTAGATTGATTT
AAAACTTCATTTTTAATTTAAAAGGATCTAGGTGAAGATCCTTTTTGATAATCTCATGACCAAAATCCCT
TAACGTGAGTTTTCGTTCCACTGAGCGTCAGACCCCGTAGAAAAGATCAAAGGATCTTCTTGAGATCCTT
TTTTTCTGCGCGTAATCTGCTGCTTGCAAACAAAAAAACCACCGCTACCAGCGGTGGTTTGTTTGCCGGA
TCAAGAGCTACCAACTCTTTTTCCGAAGGTAACTGGCTTCAGCAGAGCGCAGATACCAAATACTGTTCTT
CTAGTGTAGCCGTAGTTAGGCCACCACTTCAAGAACTCTGTAGCACCGCCTACATACCTCGCTCTGCTAA
TCCTGTTACCAGTGGCTGCTGCCAGTGGCGATAAGTCGTGTCTTACCGGGTTGGACTCAAGACGATAGTT
ACCGGATAAGGCGCAGCGGTCGGGCTGAACGGGGGGTTCGTGCACACAGCCCAGCTTGGAGCGAACGACC
TACACCGAACTGAGATACCTACAGCGTGAGCTATGAGAAAGCGCCACGCTTCCCGAAGGGAGAAAGGCGG
ACAGGTATCCGGTAAGCGGCAGGGTCGGAACAGGAGAGCGCACGAGGGAGCTTCCAGGGGGAAACGCCTG
GTATCTTTATAGTCCTGTCGGGTTTCGCCACCTCTGACTTGAGCGTCGATTTTTGTGATGCTCGTCAGGG
GGGCGGAGCCTATGGAAAAACGCCAGCAACGCGGCCTTTTTACGGTTCCTGGCCTTTTGCTGGCCTTTTG
CTCACATGTTCTTTCCTGCGTTATCCCCTGATTCTGTGGATAACCGTATTACCGCCTTTGAGTGAGCTGA
TACCGCTCGCCGCAGCCGAACGACCGAGCGCAGCGAGTCAGTGAGCGAGGAAGCGGAAGAGCGCCCAATA
CGCAAACCGCCTCTCCCCGCGCGTTGGCCGATTCATTAATGCAGCAAGCTCATGGCTGACTAATTTTTTT
TATTTATGCAGAGGCCGAGGCCGCCTCGGCCTCTGAGCTATTCCAGAAGTAGTGAGGAGGCTTTTTTGGA
GGCCTAGGCTTTTGCAAAAAGCTCCCCGTGGCACGACAGGTTTCCCGACTGGAAAGCGGGCAGTGAGCGC
AACGCAATTAATGTGAGTTAGCTCACTCATTAGGCACCCCAGGCTTTACACTTTATGCTTCCGGCTCGTA
TGTTGTGTGGAATTGTGAGCGGATAACAATTTCACACAGGAAACAGCTATGACATGATTACGAATTTCAC
AAATAAAGCATTTTTTTCACTGCATTCTAGTTGTGGTTTGTCCAAACTCATCAATGTATCTTATCATGTC
TGGATCAACTGGATAACTCAAGCTAACCAAAATCATCCCAAACTTCCCACCCCATACCCTATTACCACTG
CCAATTACCTGTGGTTTCATTTACTCTAAACCTGTGATTCCTCTGAATTATTTTCATTTTAAAGAAATTG
TATTTGTTAAATATGTACTACAAACTTAGTAGTTGGAAGGGCTAATTCACTCCCAAAGAAGACAAGATAT
CCTTGATCTGTGGATCTACCACACACAAGGCTACTTCCCTGATTAGCAGAACTACACACCAGGGCCAGGG
GTCAGATATCCACTGACCTTTGGATGGTGCTACAAGCTAGTACCAGTTGAGCCAGATAAGGTAGAAGAGG
CCAATAAAGGAGAGAACACCAGCTTGTTACACCCTGTGAGCCTGCATGGGATGGATGACCCGGAGAGAGA
AGTGTTAGAGTGGAGGTTTGACAGCCGCCTAGCATTTCATCACGTGGCCCGAGAGCTGCATCCGGAGTAC
TTCAAGAACTGCTGATATCGAGCTTGCTACAAGGGACTTTCCGCTGGGGACTTTCCAGGGAGGCGTGGCC
TGGGCGGGACTGGGGAGTGGCGAGCCCTCAGATCCTGCATATAAGCAGCTGCTTTTTGCCTGTACTGGGT
CTCTCTGGTTAGACCAGATCTGAGCCTGGGAGCTCTCTGGCTAACTAGGGAACCCACTGCTTAAGCCTCA
ATAAAGCTTGCCTTGAGTGCTTCAAGTAGTGTGTGCCCGTCTGTTGTGTGACTCTGGTAACTAGAGATCC
CTCAGACCCTTTTAGTCAGTGTGGAAAATCTCTAGCAGTGGCGCCCGAACAGGGACTTGAAAGCGAAAGG
GAAACCAGAGGAGCTCTCTCGACGCAGGACTCGGCTTGCTGAAGCGCGCACGGCAAGAGGCGAGGGGCGG
CGACTGGTGAGTACGCCAAAAATTTTGACTAGCGGAGGCTAGAAGGAGAGAGATGGGTGCGAGAGCGTCA
GTATTAAGCGGGGGAGAATTAGATCGCGATGGGAAAAAATTCGGTTAAGGCCAGGGGGAAAGAAAAAATA
TAAATTAAAACATATAGTATGGGCAAGCAGGGAGCTAGAACGATTCGCAGTTAATCCTGGCCTGTTAGAA
ACATCAGAAGGCTGTAGACAAATACTGGGACAGCTACAACCATCCCTTCAGACAGGATCAGAAGAACTTA
GATCATTATATAATACAGTAGCAACCCTCTATTGTGTGCATCAAAGGATAGAGATAAAAGACACCAAGGA
AGCTTTAGACAAGATAGAGGAAGAGCAAAACAAAAGTAAGACCACCGCACAGCAAGCGGCCGGCCGCTGA
TCTTCAGACCTGGAGGAGGAGATATGAGGGACAATTGGAGAAGTGAATTATATAAATATAAAGTAGTAAA
AATTGAACCATTAGGAGTAGCACCCACCAAGGCAAAGAGAAGAGTGGTGCAGAGAGAAAAAAGAGCAGTG
GGAATAGGAGCTTTGTTCCTTGGGTTCTTGGGAGCAGCAGGAAGCACTATGGGCGCAGCGTCAATGACGC
TGACGGTACAGGCCAGACAATTATTGTCTGGTATAGTGCAGCAGCAGAACAATTTGCTGAGGGCTATTGA
GGCGCAACAGCATCTGTTGCAACTCACAGTCTGGGGCATCAAGCAGCTCCAGGCAAGAATCCTGGCTGTG
GAAAGATACCTAAAGGATCAACAGCTCCTGGGGATTTGGGGTTGCTCTGGAAAACTCATTTGCACCACTG
CTGTGCCTTGGAATGCTAGTTGGAGTAATAAATCTCTGGAACAGATTTGGAATCACACGACCTGGATGGA
GTGGGACAGAGAAATTAACAATTACACAAGCTTAATACACTCCTTAATTGAAGAATCGCAAAACCAGCAA
GAAAAGAATGAACAAGAATTATTGGAATTAGATAAATGGGCAAGTTTGTGGAATTGGTTTAACATAACAA
ATTGGCTGTGGTATATAAAATTATTCATAATGATAGTAGGAGGCTTGGTAGGTTTAAGAATAGTTTTTGC
TGTACTTTCTAT
Features (pLannotate 1.2.2; 30 found; start..end, strand, type, name):
     44..144     +  CDS            Rev (fragment): human immunodeficiency virus 1 (HIV-1) Rev protein; rev; enhances nuclear export of unspliced and incompletely spliced viral mRNAs
    189..306     +  misc_feature   cPPT/CTS: central polypurine tract and central termination sequence of HIV-1
    354..1532    +  promoter       EF-1α promoter: strong constitutive promoter for human elongation factor EF-1α
   1553..1573    +  protein_bind   attB1: mutant version of attB; core recombination site for the Gateway® BP reaction BP Clonase™
   1579..5209    +  CDS            EGFR (fragment): precursor of human epidermal growth factor receptor
   5213..5237    -  protein_bind   attB2: mutant version of attB; recombination site for the Gateway® BP reaction BP Clonase™
   5245..5263    +  promoter       T3 promoter: promoter for bacteriophage T3 RNA polymerase
   5289..5307    -  promoter       T7 promoter: promoter for bacteriophage T7 RNA polymerase
   5313..5331    -  protein_bind   attB4 (fragment): mutant version of attB; core recombination site for the Gateway® BP reaction BP Clonase™
   5387..5428    +  CDS            V5 tag: epitope tag from simian virus 5
   5554..6016    +  misc_feature   IRES: internal ribosome entry site (IRES) of the encephalomyocarditis virus (EMCV)
   6030..6627    +  CDS            PuroR (fragment): puromycin N-acetyltransferase; pac from Streptomyces; confers resistance to puromycin
   6643..7231    +  misc_feature   WPRE: woodchuck hepatitis virus posttranscriptional regulatory element
   7239..7304    +  CDS            nef (fragment): NEF_HV1Z2 - Experimental evidence at protein level: Swiss-Prot protein existence level 1. Extracellular Nef protein targets CD4(+) T-lymphocytes for apoptosis by interacting with CXCR4 surface receptors. From Human immunodeficiency virus type 1 group M subtype D (isolate Z2/CDC-Z34) (HIV-1).
   7306..7539    +  LTR            3' LTR (ΔU3): self-inactivating 3' long terminal repeat (LTR) from HIV-1
   7744..7848    +  promoter       AmpR promoter: bla
   7849..8709    +  CDS            AmpR: β-lactamase; bla; confers resistance to ampicillin, carbenicillin, and related antibiotics
   8880..9468    +  rep_origin     ori: high-copy-number ColE1/pMB1/pBR322/pUC origin of replication
   9651..9705    +  CDS            lacI (fragment): lac repressor; lacI; The lac repressor binds to the lac operator to inhibit transcription in E. coli. This inhibition can be relieved by adding lactose or isopropyl-β-D-thiogalactopyranoside (IPTG).
   9711..9804    +  rep_origin     SV40 ori (fragment): SV40 origin of replication
   9829..9866    +  CDS            lacI (fragment): lac repressor; lacI; The lac repressor binds to the lac operator to inhibit transcription in E. coli. This inhibition can be relieved by adding lactose or isopropyl-β-D-thiogalactopyranoside (IPTG).
   9879..9900    +  protein_bind   CAP binding site: CAP binding activates transcription in the presence of cAMP. E. coli catabolite activator protein
   9915..9945    +  promoter       lac promoter: promoter for the E. coli lac operon
   9949..9971    +  protein_bind   lac operator (fragment): The lac repressor binds to the lac operator to inhibit transcription in E. coli. This inhibition can be relieved by adding lactose or isopropyl-β-D-thiogalactopyranoside (IPTG). lac repressor encoded by lacI
  10003..10086   +  polyA_signal   SV40 poly(A) signal (fragment): SV40 polyadenylation signal
  10253..10582   +  CDS            nef (fragment): NEF_HV1BR - Experimental evidence at protein level: Swiss-Prot protein existence level 1. Extracellular Nef protein targets CD4(+) T-lymphocytes for apoptosis by interacting with CXCR4 surface receptors (PubMed:14990729). From Human immunodeficiency virus type 1 group M subtype B (isolate BRU/LAI) (HIV-1).
  10630..10887   +  LTR            5' LTR (truncated): truncated 5' long terminal repeat (LTR) from HIV-1
  10934..11059   +  misc_feature   HIV-1 Ψ: packaging signal of human immunodeficiency virus type 1
  11043..11381   +  CDS            HIV-1 gag (fragment): gag protein from human immunodeficiency virus 1; gag
  11556..11789   +  misc_feature   RRE: The Rev response element (RRE) of HIV-1 allows for Rev-dependent mRNA export from the nucleus to the cytoplasm.
