[The description below was written by a language model from this plasmid's Addgene catalogue record and pLannotate feature annotations shown in this document.]
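Description:
pHAGE-EGFR-E709G is an HIV-1-derived lentiviral expression plasmid of about 12.1 kb, built on the pHAGE backbone to deliver a mutant form of the human epidermal growth factor receptor into mammalian cells. In bacteria it is maintained through a high-copy ColE1/pUC-type origin and selected with ampicillin via the β-lactamase gene. The record lists a recombination-deficient strain as the host, as is usual for plasmids carrying repeated LTR sequences. The viral portion comprises a truncated 5' LTR, the Ψ packaging signal running into a gag fragment, the Rev response element, the cPPT/CTS, and a U3-deleted self-inactivating 3' LTR. These elements allow the transcript to be packaged, exported and integrated when packaging functions are supplied in trans, while limiting LTR-driven transcription after integration.

The payload is driven by the constitutive human EF-1α promoter. The EGFR open reading frame, carrying the E709G substitution, was inserted by Gateway recombination and is flanked by attB1 and attB2 sites. Downstream lie short T3 and T7 promoter sequences, a partial attB4 site and a V5 epitope sequence. The record does not indicate whether the V5 tag is fused in frame to EGFR. An EMCV IRES then directs translation of puromycin N-acetyltransferase from the same transcript, so that transduced cells can be selected with puromycin, and a WPRE enhances expression.

The plasmid was deposited with a study on systematic functional annotation of somatic mutations in cancer. It is suited to stable expression of this EGFR variant for comparing its activity with wild-type or other mutant alleles.
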