Addgene plasmid #116241: pHAGE-EGFR-E709G
Purpose: Lentiviral expression of EGFR E709G
Depositing lab: Gordon Mills & Kenneth Scott. Depositing organization: Baylor College of Medicine. Publication: Systematic Functional Annotation of Somatic Mutations in Cancer. Ng PK, Li J, Jeong KJ, Shao S, Chen H, Tsang YH, Sengupta S, Wang Z, Bhavana VH, Tran R, Soewito S, Minussi DC, Moreno D, Kong K, Dogruluk T, Lu H, Gao J, Tokheim C, Zhou DC, Johnson AM, Zeng J, Ip CKM, Ju Z, Wester M, Yu S, Li Y, Vellano CP, Schultz N, Karchin R, Ding L, Lu Y, Cheung LWT, Chen K, Shaw KR, Meric-Bernstam F, Scott KL, Yi S, Sahni N, Liang H, Mills GB. Cancer Cell. 2018 Mar 12;33(3):450-462.e10. doi: 10.1016/j.ccell.2018.01.021. PubMed 29533785.
Backbone
  Vector backbone: pHAGE
  Vector type: Lentiviral
Growth in bacteria
  Bacterial resistance: Ampicillin, 100 μg/mL
  Growth temperature: 37°C
  Growth strain: Stbl3
  Copy number: High Copy
Gene/Insert
  Gene/Insert name: EGFR
  Species: H. sapiens (human)
  Mutation: E709G
  Entrez Gene: EGFR (a.k.a. ERBB, ERBB1, ERRP, HER1, NISBD2, NNCIS, PIG61, mENA)
  Cloning method: Gateway Cloning
Terms and licenses: Academic/Nonprofit Terms; Industry Terms: Not Available to Industry
How to cite: pHAGE-EGFR-E709G was a gift from Gordon Mills & Kenneth Scott (Addgene plasmid # 116241 ; http://n2t.net/addgene:116241 ; RRID:Addgene_116241)
