>Addgene plasmid #116241 | pHAGE-EGFR-E709G | depositor partial sequence | sequence record 219114 | insert
ATGCGACCCTCCGGGACGGCCGGGGCAGCGCTCCTGGCGCTGCTGGCTGCGCTCTGCCCGGCGAGTCGGG
CTCTGGAGGAAAAGAAAGTTTGCCAAGGCACGAGTAACAAGCTCACGCAGTTGGGCACTTTTGAAGATCA
TTTTCTCAGCCTCCAGAGGATGTTCAATAACTGTGAGGTGGTCCTTGGGAATTTGGAAATTACCTATGTG
CAGAGGAATTATGATCTTTCCTTCTTAAAGACCATCCAGGAGGTGGCTGGTTATGTCCTCATTGCCCTCA
ACACAGTGGAGCGAATTCCTTTGGAAAACCTGCAGATCATCAGAGGAAATATGTACTACGAAAATTCCTA
TGCCTTAGCAGTCTTATCTAACTATGATGCAAATAAAACCGGACTGAAGGAGCTGCCCATGAGAAATTTA
CAGGAAATCCTGCATGGCGCCGTGCGGTTCAGCAACAACCCTGCCCTGTGCAACGTGGAGAGCATCCAGT
GGCGGGACATAGTCAGCAGTGACTTTCTCAGCAACATGTCGATGGACTTCCAGAACCACCTGGGCAGCTG
CCAAAAGTGTGATCCAAGCTGTCCCAATGGGAGCTGCTGGGGTGCAGGAGAGGAGAACTGCCAGAAACTG
ACCAAAATCATCTGTGCCCAGCAGTGCTCCGGGCGCTGCCGTGGCAAGTCCCCCAGTGACTGCTGCCACA
ACCAGTGTGCTGCAGGCTGCACAGGCCCCCGGGAGAGCGACTGCCTGGTCTGCCGCAAATTCCGAGACGA
AGCCACGTGCAAGGACACCTGCCCCCCACTCATGCTCTACAACCCCACCACGTACCAGATGGATGTGAAC
CCCGAGGGCAAATACAGCTTTGGTGCCACCTGCGTGAAGAAGTGTCCCCGTAATTATGTGGTGACAGATC
ACGGCTCGTGCGTCCGAGCCTGTGGGGCCGACAGCTATGAGATGGAGGAAGACGGCGTCCGCAAGTGTAA
GAAGTGCGAAGGGCCTTGCCGCAAAGTGTGTAACGGAATAGGTATTGGTGAATTTAAAGACTCACTCTCC
ATAAATGCTACGAATATTAAACACTTCAAAAACTGCACCTCCATCAGTGGCGATCTCCACATCCTGCCGG
TGGCATTTAGGGGTGACTCCTTCACACATACTCCTCCTCTGGATCCACAGGAACTGGATATTCTGAAAAC
CGTAAAGGAAATCACAGGGTTTTTGCTGATTCAGGCTTGGCCTGAAAACAGGACGGACCTCCATGCCTTT
GAGAACCTAGAAATCATACGCGGCAGGACCAAGCAACATGGTCAGTTTTCTCTTGCAGTCGTCAGCCTGA
ACATAACATCCTTGGGATTACGCTCCCTCAAGGAGATAAGTGATGGAGATGTGATAATTTCAGGAAACAA
AAATTTGTGCTATGCAAATACAATAAACTGGAAAAAACTGTTTGGGACCTCCGGTCAGAAAACCAAAATT
ATAAGCAACAGAGGTGAAAACAGCTGCAAGGCCACAGGCCAGGTCTGCCATGCCTTGTGCTCCCCCGAGG
GCTGCTGGGGCCCGGAGCCCAGGGACTGCGTCTCTTGCCGGAATGTCAGCCGAGGCAGGGAATGCGTGGA
CAAGTGCAACCTTCTGGAGGGTGAGCCAAGGGAGTTTGTGGAGAACTCTGAGTGCATACAGTGCCACCCA
GAGTGCCTGCCTCAGGCCATGAACATCACCTGCACAGGACGGGGACCAGACAACTGTATCCAGTGTGCCC
ACTACATTGACGGCCCCCACTGCGTCAAGACCTGCCCGGCAGGAGTCATGGGAGAAAACAACACCCTGGT
CTGGAAGTACGCAGACGCCGGCCATGTGTGCCACCTGTGCCATCCAAACTGCACCTACGGATGCACTGGG
CCAGGTCTTGAAGGCTGTCCAACGAATGGGCCTAAGATCCCGTCCATCGCCACTGGGATGGTGGGGGCCC
TCCTCTTGCTGCTGGTGGTGGCCCTGGGGATCGGCCTCTTCATGCGAAGGCGCCACATCGTTCGGAAGCG
CACGCTGCGGAGGCTGCTGCAGGAGAGGGAGCTTGTGGAGCCTCTTACACCCAGTGGAGAAGCTCCCAAC
CAAGCTCTCTTGAGGATCTTGAAGGGAACTGAATTCAAAAAGATCAAAGTGCTGGGCTCCGGTGCGTTCG
GCACGGTGTATAAGGGACTCTGGATCCCAGAAGGTGAGAAAGTTAAAATTCCCGTCGCTATCAAGGAATT
AAGAGAAGCAACATCTCCGAAAGCCAACAAGGAAATCCTCGATGAAGCCTACGTGATGGCCAGCGTGGAC
AACCCCCACGTGTGCCGCCTGCTGGGCATCTGCCTCACCTCCACCGTGCAGCTCATCACGCAGCTCATGC
CCTTCGGCTGCCTCCTGGACTATGTCCGGGAACACAAAGACAATATTGGCTCCCAGTACCTGCTCAACTG
GTGTGTGCAGATCGCAAAGGGCATGAACTACTTGGAGGACCGTCGCTTGGTGCACCGCGACCTGGCAGCC
AGGAACGTACTGGTGAAAACACCGCAGCATGTCAAGATCACAGATTTTGGGCTGGCCAAACTGCTGGGTG
CGGAAGAGAAAGAATACCATGCAGAAGGAGGCAAAGTGCCTATCAAGTGGATGGCATTGGAATCAATTTT
ACACAGAATCTATACCCACCAGAGTGATGTCTGGAGCTACGGGGTGACCGTTTGGGAGTTGATGACCTTT
GGATCCAAGCCATATGACGGAATCCCTGCCAGCGAGATCTCCTCCATCCTGGAGAAAGGAGAACGCCTCC
CTCAGCCACCCATATGTACCATCGATGTCTACATGATCATGGTCAAGTGCTGGATGATAGACGCAGATAG
TCGCCCAAAGTTCCGTGAGTTGATCATCGAATTCTCCAAAATGGCCCGAGACCCCCAGCGCTACCTTGTC
ATTCAGGGGGATGAAAGAATGCATTTGCCAAGTCCTACAGACTCCAACTTCTACCGTGCCCTGATGGATG
AAGAAGACATGGACGACGTGGTGGATGCCGACGAGTACCTCATCCCACAGCAGGGCTTCTTCAGCAGCCC
CTCCACGTCACGGACTCCCCTCCTGAGCTCTCTGAGTGCAACCAGCAACAATTCCACCGTGGCTTGCATT
GATAGAAATGGGCTGCAAAGCTGTCCCATCAAGGAAGACAGCTTCTTGCAGCGATACAGCTCAGACCCCA
CAGGCGCCTTGACTGAGGACAGCATAGACGACACCTTCCTCCCAGTGCCTGAATACATAAACCAGTCCGT
TCCCAAAAGGCCCGCTGGCTCTGTGCAGAATCCTGTCTATCACAATCAGCCTCTGAACCCCGCGCCCAGC
AGAGACCCACACTACCAGGACCCCCACAGCACTGCAGTGGGCAACCCCGAGTATCTCAACACTGTCCAGC
CCACCTGTGTCAACAGCACATTCGACAGCCCTGCCCACTGGGCCCAGAAAGGCAGCCACCAAATTAGCCT
GGACAACCCTGACTACCAGCAGGACTTCTTTCCCAAGGAAGCCAAGCCAAATGGCATCTTTAAGGGCTCC
ACAGCTGAAAATGCAGAATACCTAAGGGTCGCGCCACAAAGCAGTGAATTTATTGGAGCATGA
